>Addgene plasmid #235966 | pME_G_0_5-6_010_OC3'5 | addgene full sequence | sequence record 471533 | Addgene NGS Result
CTGTCGGGTTTCGCCACCTCTGACTTGAGCGTCGATTTTTGTGATGCTCGTCAGGGGGGCGGAGCCTGTG
GAAAAACGCCAGCAACGCGGCCTTTTTACGGTTCCTGGCCTTTTGCTGGCCTTTTGCTCACATGTTCTTT
CCTGCGTTATCCCCTGATTCTGTGGATAACCGTATTACCGCCTTTGAGTGAGCTGATACCGCTCGCCGCA
GCCGAACGACCGAGCGCAGCGAGTCAGTGAGCGAGGAAGCCTGCATAACGCGAAGTAATCTTTTCGGTTT
TAAAGAAAAAGGGCAGGGTGGTGACACCTTGCCCTTTTTTGCCGGACTGCAGCGGCCGCTACTAGTCGCG
ATGAGTGGTCTCAGTCTCGTCTCCTACCTTAAGCCGAGACCACTCATCGCTCTAGAAGCGGCCGCGAATT
CCAGAAATCATCCTTAGCGAAAGCTAAGGATTTTTTTTATCTGAAATTCTGCCTCGTGATACGCCTATTT
TTATAGGTTAATGTCATGATAATAATGGTTTCTTAGACGTCAGGTGGCACTCGAGTTGATCGGGCACGTA
AGAGGTTCCAACTTTCACCATAATGAAATAAGATCACTACCGGGCGTATTTTTTGAGTTATCGAGATTTT
CAGGAGCTAAGGAAGCTAAAATGGAGAAAAAAATCACTGGATATACCACCGTTGATATATCCCAATGGCA
TCGTAAAGAACATTTTGAGGCATTTCAGTCAGTTGCTCAATGTACCTATAACCAGACCGTTCAGCTGGAT
ATTACGGCCTTTTTAAAGACCGTAAAGAAAAATAAGCACAAGTTTTATCCGGCCTTTATTCACATTCTTG
CCCGCCTGATGAATGCTCATCCGGAATTTCGTATGGCAATGAAAGACGGTGAGCTGGTGATATGGGATAG
TGTTCACCCTTGTTACACCGTTTTCCATGAGCAAACTGAAACGTTTTCATCACTCTGGAGTGAATACCAC
GACGATTTCCGGCAGTTTCTACACATATATTCGCAAGATGTGGCGTGTTACGGTGAAAACCTGGCCTATT
TCCCTAAAGGGTTTATTGAGAATATGTTTTTCGTATCAGCCAATCCCTGGGTGAGTTTCACCAGTTTTGA
TTTAAACGTGGCCAATATGGACAACTTCTTCGCCCCCGTTTTCACCATGGGCAAATATTATACGCAAGGC
GACAAGGTGCTGATGCCGCTGGCGATTCAGGTTCATCATGCCGTTTGTGATGGCTTCCATGTCGGCAGAA
TGCTTAATGAATTACAACAGTACTGCGACGAGTGGCAGGGCGGGGCGTAATTTGATATCGAGCTCGCTTG
GACTCCTGTTGATAGATCCAGTAATGACCTCAGAACTCCATCTGGATTTGTTCAGAACGCTCGGTTGCCG
CCGGGCGTTTTTTATTGGTGAGAATCCAAGCCTCGAGCTGTCAGACCAAGTTTACTCATATATACTTTAG
ATTGATTTAAAACTTCATTTTTAATTTAAAAGGATCTAGGTGAAGATCCTTTTTGATAATCTCATGACCA
AAATCCCTTAACGTGAGTTTTCGTTCCACTGAGCGTCAGACCCCGTAGAAAAGATCAAAGGATCTTCTTG
AGATCCTTTTTTTCTGCGCGTAATCTGCTGCTTGCAAACAAAAAAACCACCGCTACCAGCGGTGGTTTGT
TTGCCGGATCAAGAGCTACCAACTCTTTTTCCGAAGGTAACTGGCTTCAGCAGAGCGCAGATACCAAATA
CTGTTCTTCTAGTGTAGCCGTAGTTAGGCCACCACTTCAAGAACTCTGTAGCACCGCCTACATACCTCGC
TCTGCTAATCCTGTTACCAGTGGCTGCTGCCAGTGGCGATAAGTCGTGTCTTACCGGGTTGGACTCAAGA
CGATAGTTACCGGATAAGGCGCAGCGGTCGGGCTGAACGGGGGGTTCGTGCACACAGCCCAGCTTGGAGC
GAACGACCTACACCGAACTGAGATACCTACAGCGTGAGCTATGAGAAAGCGCCACGCTTCCCGAAGGGAG
AAAGGCGGACAGGTATCCGGTAAGCGGCAGGGTCGGAACAGGAGAGCGCACGAGGGAGCTTCCAGGGGGA
AACGCCTGGTATCTTTATAGTC
Features (pLannotate 1.2.2; 8 found; start..end, strand, type, name):
    269..326     -  terminator     his operon terminator: This putative transcriptin terminator from the E. coli his operon has a 2-bp deletion introduced during synthesis. Its efficiency has not been determined.
    327..346     -  misc_feature   BioBrick suffix: universal suffix for all parts
    400..421     -  misc_feature   BioBrick prefix: BioBrick prefix for parts that do not start with "ATG"
    424..467     +  terminator     bacterial terminator: putative bacterial transcription terminator
    553..650     +  promoter       cat promoter: promoter of the E. coli cat gene encoding chloramphenicol acetyltransferase
    651..1307    +  CDS            cat: CAT_ECOLX - Experimental evidence at protein level: Swiss-Prot protein existence level 1. This enzyme is an effector of chloramphenicol resistance in bacteria. From Escherichia coli. This protein is used as a marker in many commonly used cloning vectors, such as pACYC184.
   1331..1425    +  terminator     lambda t0 terminator: transcription terminator from phage lambda
   1608..74      +  rep_origin     ori (across the origin): high-copy-number ColE1/pMB1/pBR322/pUC origin of replication
