[The description below was written by a language model from this plasmid's Addgene catalogue record and pLannotate feature annotations shown in this document.]
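Description:
pME_G_0_5-6_010_OC3'5 is a small (about 2.1 kb) synthetic-biology part plasmid from a modular cloning toolkit developed for engineering the chloroplast of Chlamydomonas. It is built on the pME_Cp_UAV_GFP acceptor backbone; judging by the backbone's name, the part probably took the place of a GFP dropout cassette, though the record does not say so and no GFP appears in the annotated sequence. The plasmid is propagated in E. coli from a high-copy ColE1/pUC-type origin of replication. Selection is with chloramphenicol, through a cat (chloramphenicol acetyltransferase) gene driven by its native promoter and followed by the phage lambda t0 terminator.

The payload is a 21 bp synthetic sequence, OC3'5, described as 3' Operon Connector 5 for the M2 position and used in constructing operons. It was inserted via BsaI sites that were destroyed during cloning, consistent with Golden Gate-style assembly. The insert itself is too short to be annotated, but it evidently sits in the cloning region between the BioBrick prefix and suffix. That region is flanked by insulating bacterial transcription terminators, a his operon terminator on one side and a putative bacterial terminator on the other, which shield the part from read-through transcription in the backbone.

The plasmid carries no promoter, coding sequence or reporter for expression in the chloroplast. It serves purely as a storage and donor vector for a connector element that is combined with other toolkit parts in higher-level assemblies of multigene operons. The record does not state how the connector sequence works.
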