Addgene plasmid #235966: pME_G_0_5-6_010_OC3'5
Purpose: 3' Operon Connector 5 in the M2 position used to construct operons
Depositing lab: Tobias Erb. Depositing organization: Max Planck Institute for Terrestrial Microbiology. Publication: A modular high-throughput approach for advancing synthetic biology in the chloroplast of Chlamydomonas. Inckemann RM, Chotel T, Burgis M, Brinkmann CK, Andreas L, Baumann J, Sharma P, Klose M, Barrett J, Ries F, Paczia N, Glatter T, Mackinder LCM, Willmund F, Erb TJ. Nat Plants. 2025 Nov;11(11):2332-2349. doi: 10.1038/s41477-025-02126-2. Epub 2025 Nov 3. PubMed 41184475.
Backbone
  Vector backbone: pME_Cp_UAV_GFP
  Backbone size w/o insert (bp): 2101
  Vector type: Synthetic Biology
Growth in bacteria
  Bacterial resistance: Chloramphenicol, 25 μg/mL
  Growth temperature: 37°C
  Growth strain: DH5alpha
  Copy number: High Copy
Gene/Insert
  Gene/Insert name: OC3'5
  Species: Synthetic
  Insert size (bp): 21
  Cloning method: Restriction Enzyme; 5′ cloning site BsaI (destroyed during cloning); 3′ cloning site BsaI (destroyed during cloning)
  Sequencing primers: 5′ CGTATCACGAGGCAGAATTTC; 3′ CCTGCATAACGCGAAGTAATC
Terms and licenses: Academic/Nonprofit Terms; Industry Terms: Not Available to Industry
Depositor comments: Please visit https://doi.org/10.1101/2024.05.08.593163 for bioRxiv preprint.
How to cite: pME_G_0_5-6_010_OC3'5 was a gift from Tobias Erb (Addgene plasmid # 235966 ; http://n2t.net/addgene:235966 ; RRID:Addgene_235966)
